>Addgene plasmid #14257 | pAG305GAL-ccdB-TAP | depositor full sequence | sequence record 7920 | Author sequence
TCGCGCGTTTCGGTGATGACGGTGAAAACCTCTGACACATGCAGCTCCCGGAGACGGTCACAGCTTGTCT
GTAAGCGGATGCCGGGAGCAGACAAGCCCGTCAGGGCGCGTCAGCGGGTGTTGGCGGGTGTCGGGGCTGG
CTTAACTATGCGGCATCAGAGCAGATTGTACTGAGAGTGCACCATATCGACTACGTCGTAAGGCCGTTTC
TGACAGAGTAAAATTCTTGAGGGAACTTTCACCATTATGGGAAATGGTTCAAGAAGGTATTGACTTAAAC
TCCATCAAATGGTCAGGTCATTGAGTGTTTTTTATTTGTTGTATTTTTTTTTTTTTAGAGAAAATCCTCC
AATATCAAATTAGGAATCGTAGTTTCATGATTTTCTGTTACACCTAACTTTTTGTGTGGTGCCCTCCTCC
TTGTCAATATTAATGTTAAAGTGCAATTCTTTTTCCTTATCACGTTGAGCCATTAGTATCAATTTGCTTA
CCTGTATTCCTTTACTATCCTCCTTTTTCTCCTTCTTGATAAATGTATGTAGATTGCGTATATAGTTTCG
TCTACCCTATGAACATATTCCATTTTGTAATTTCGTGTCGTTTCTATTATGAATTTCATTTATAAAGTTT
ATGTACAAATATCATAAAAAAAGAGAATCTTTTTAAGCAAGGATTTTCTTAACTTCTTCGGCGACAGCAT
CACCGACTTCGGTGGTACTGTTGGAACCACCTAAATCACCAGTTCTGATACCTGCATCCAAAACCTTTTT
AACTGCATCTTCAATGGCCTTACCTTCTTCAGGCAAGTTCAATGACAATTTCAACATCATTGCAGCAGAC
AAGATAGTGGCGATAGGGTCAACCTTATTCTTTGGCAAATCTGGAGCAGAACCGTGGCATGGTTCGTACA
AACCAAATGCGGTGTTCTTGTCTGGCAAAGAGGCCAAGGACGCAGATGGCAACAAACCCAAGGAACCTGG
GATAACGGAGGCTTCATCGGAGATGATATCACCAAACATGTTGCTGGTGATTATAATACCATTTAGGTGG
GTTGGGTTCTTAACTAGGATCATGGCGGCAGAATCAATCAATTGATGTTGAACCTTCAATGTAGGGAATT
CGTTCTTGATGGTTTCCTCCACAGTTTTTCTCCATAATCTTGAAGAGGCCAAAACATTAGCTTTATCCAA
GGACCAAATAGGCAATGGTGGCTCATGTTGTAGGGCCATGAAAGCGGCCATTCTTGTGATTCTTTGCACT
TCTGGAACGGTGTATTGTTCACTATCCCAAGCGACACCATCACCATCGTCTTCCTTTCTCTTACCAAAGT
AAATACCTCCCACTAATTCTCTGACAACAACGAAGTCAGTACCTTTAGCAAATTGTGGCTTGATTGGAGA
TAAGTCTAAAAGAGAGTCGGATGCAAAGTTACATGGTCTTAAGTTGGCGTACAATTGAAGTTCTTTACGG
ATTTTTAGTAAACCTTGTTCAGGTCTAACACTACCGGTACCCCATTTAGGACCACCCACAGCACCTAACA
AAACGGCATCAACCTTCTTGGAGGCTTCCAGCGCCTCATCTGGAAGTGGGACACCTGTAGCATCGATAGC
AGCACCACCAATTAAATGATTTTCGAAATCGAACTTGACATTGGAACGAACATCAGAAATAGCTTTAAGA
ACCTTAATGGCTTCGGCTGTGATTTCTTGACCAACGTGGTCACCTGGCAAAACGACGATCTTCTTAGGGG
CAGACATAGGGGCAGACATTAGAATGGTATATCCTTGAAATATATATATATATTGCTGAAATGTAAAAGG
TAAGAAAAGTTAGAAAGTAAGACGATTGCTAACCACCTATTGGAAAAAACAATAGGTCCTTAAATAATAT
TGTCAACTTCAAGTATTGTGATGCAAGCATTTAGTCATGAACGCTTCTCTATTCTATATGAAAAGCCGGT
TCCGGCCTCTCACCTTTCCTTTTTCTCCCAATTTTTCAGTTGAAAAAGGTATATGCGTCAGGCGACCTCT
GAAATTAACAAAAAATTTCCAGTCATCGAATTTGATTCTGTGCGATAGCGCCCCTGTGTGTTCTCGTTAT
GTTGAGGAAAAAAATAATGGTTGCTAAGAGATTCGAACTCTTGCATCTTACGATACCTGAGTATTCCCAC
AGTTAACTGCGGTCAAGATATTTCTTGAATCAGGCGCCTTAGACCGCTCGGCCAAACAACCAATTACTTG
TTGAGAAATAGAGTATAATTATCCTATAAATATAACGTTTTTGAACACACATGAACAAGGAAGTACAGGA
CAATTGATTTTGAAGAGAATGTGGATTTTGATGTAATTGTTGGGATTCCATTTTTAATAAGGCAATAATA
TTAGGTATGTGGATATACTAGAAGTTCTCCTCGAGGGTCGATATGCGGTGTGAAATACCGCACAGATGCG
TAAGGAGAAAATACCGCATCAGGAAATTGTAAACGTTAATATTTTGTTAAAATTCGCGTTAAATTTTTGT
TAAATCAGCTCATTTTTTAACCAATAGGCCGAAATCGGCAAAATCCCTTATAAATCAAAAGAATAGACCG
AGATAGGGT
[37 nt withheld, positions 2600-2636]
AAAGAACGTGGACTCCAACGTCAAAGG
[49 nt withheld, positions 2664-2712]
T
[91 nt withheld, positions 2714-2804]
G
[124 nt withheld, positions 2806-2929]
CGCGCCATTCGCCATTCAGGCTGCGCAACTGTTGGGAAGGGCGATCGGTGCGGGCCTCTTCGCTATTACG
CCAGCTGGCGAAGGGGGGATGTGCTGCAAGGCGATTAAGTTGGGTAACGCCAGGGTTTTCCCAGTCACGA
CGTTGTAAAACGACGGCCAGTGAATTGTAATACGACTCACTATAGGGCGAATTGGAGCTCTAGTACGGAT
TAGAAGCCGCCGAGCGGGCGACAGCCCTCCGACGGAAGACTCTCCTCCGTGCGTCCTCGTCTTCACCGGT
CGCGTTCCTGAAACGCAGATGTGCCTCGCGCCGCACTGCTCCGAACAATAAAGATTCTACAATACTAGCT
TTTATGGTTATGAAGAGGAAAAATTGGCAGTAACCTGGCCCCACAAACCTTCAAATTAACGAATCAAATT
AACAACCATAGGATGATAATGCGATTAGTTTTTTAGCCTTATTTCTGGGGTAATTAATCAGCGAAGCGAT
GATTTTTGATCTATTAACAGATATATAAATGGAAAAGCTGCATAACCACTTTAACTAATACTTTCAACAT
TTTCAGTTTGTATTACTTCTTATTCAAATGTCATAAAAGTATCAACAAAAAATTGTTAATATACCTCTAT
ACTTTAACGTCAAGGAGAAAAAACCCCGGATTCTAGAACTAGTGGATCCCCCATCACAAGTTTGTACAAA
AAAGCTGAACGAGAAACGTAAAATGATATAAATATCAATATATTAAATTAGATTTTGCATAAAAAACAGA
CTACATAATACTGTAAAACACAACATATCCAGTCACTATGGCGGCCGCATTAGGCACCCCAGGCTTTACA
CTTTATGCTTCCGGCTCGTATAATGTGTGGATTTTGAGTTAGGATCCGTCGAGATTTTCAGGAGCTAAGG
AAGCTAAAATGGAGAAAAAAATCACTGGATATACCACCGTTGATATATCCCAATGGCATCGTAAAGAACA
TTTTGAGGCATTTCAGTCAGTTGCTCAATGTACCTATAACCAGACCGTTCAGCTGGATATTACGGCCTTT
TTAAAGACCGTAAAGAAAAATAAGCACAAGTTTTATCCGGCCTTTATTCACATTCTTGCCCGCCTGATGA
ATGCTCATCCGGAATTCCGTATGGCAATGAAAGACGGTGAGCTGGTGATATGGGATAGTGTTCACCCTTG
TTACACCGTTTTCCATGAGCAAACTGAAACGTTTTCATCGCTCTGGAGTGAATACCACGACGATTTCCGG
CAGTTTCTACACATATATTCGCAAGATGTGGCGTGTTACGGTGAAAACCTGGCCTATTTCCCTAAAGGGT
TTATTGAGAATATGTTTTTCGTCTCAGCCAATCCCTGGGTGAGTTTCACCAGTTTTGATTTAAACGTGGC
CAATATGGACAACTTCTTCGCCCCCGTTTTCACCATGGGCAAATATTATACGCAAGGCGACAAGGTGCTG
ATGCCGCTGGCGATTCAGGTTCATCATGCCGTCTGTGATGGCTTCCATGTCGGCAGAATGCTTAATGAAT
TACAACAGTACTGCGATGAGTGGCAGGGCGGGGCGTAAACGCCGCGTGGATCCGGCTTACTAAAAGCCAG
ATAACAGTATGCGTATTTGCGCGCTGATTTTTGCGGTATAAGAATATATACTGATATGTATACCCGAAGT
ATGTCAAAAAGAGGTATGCTATGAAGCAGCGTATTACAGTGACAGTTGACAGCGACAGCTATCAGTTGCT
CAAGGCATATATGATGTCAATATCTCCGGTCTGGTAAGCACAACCATGCAGAATGAAGCCCGTCGTCTGC
GTGCCGAACGCTGGAAAGCGGAAAATCAGGAAGGGATGGCTGAGGTCGCCCGGTTTATTGAAATGAACGG
CTCTTTTGCTGACGAGAACAGGGGCTGGTGAAATGCAGTTTAAGGTTTACACCTATAAAAGAGAGAGCCG
TTATCGTCTGTTTGTGGATGTACAGAGTGATATTATTGACACGCCCGGGCGACGGATGGTGATCCCCCTG
GCCAGTGCACGTCTGCTGTCAGATAAAGTCTCCCGTGAACTTTACCCGGTGGTGCATATCGGGGATGAAA
GCTGGCGCATGATGACCACCGATATGGCCAGTGTGCCGGTCTCCGTTATCGGGGAAGAAGTGGCTGATCT
CAGCCACCGCGAAAATGACATCAAAAACGCCATTAACCTGATGTTCTGGGGAATATAAATGTCAGGCTCC
CTTATACACAGCCAGTCTGCAGGTCGACCATAGTGACTGGATATGTTGTGTTTTACAGTATTATGTAGTC
TGTTTTTTATGCAAAATCTAATTTAATATATTGATATTTATATCATTTTACGTTTCTCGTTCAGCTTTCT
TGTACAAAGTGGTGATGGGCTGCAGGAATTCGATATCAAGCTTATCGATAGGTGGACCAGGTGGTGGAAT
GAAGCGACGATGGAAAAAGAATTTCATAGCCGTCTCAGCAGCCAACCGCTTTAAGAAAATCTCATCCTCC
GGGGCACTTGATTATGGTACCCCAACTACTGCTTCTGAAAATCTATATTTTCAAGGTGAACTAAAAACTG
CTGCTTTGGCTCAACATGCGATTAAGGGTGAAGCTCAAAAACTTAATGACTCTCAAGCTCCAAAAGCTGA
TGCGCAACAAAATAACTTCAACAAAGATCAACAAAGCGCCTTCTATGAAATCTTGAACATGCCTAACTTA
AACGAAGCGCAACGTAACGGCTTCATTCAAAGTCTTAAAGACGACCCAAGCCAAAGCACTAACGTTTTAG
GTGAAGCTAAAAAATTAAACGAATCTCAAGCACCGAAAGCTGATAACAATTTCAACAAAGAACAACAAAA
TGCTTTCTATGAAATCTTGAATATGCCTAACTTAAACGAAGAACAACGCAATGGTTTCATCCAAAGCTTA
AAAGATGACCCAAGCCAAAGTGCTAACCTATTGTCAGAAGCTAAAAAGTTAAATGAATCTCAAGCACCGA
AAGCGGATAACAAATTCAACAAAGAACAACAAAATGCTTTCTATGAAATCTTACATTTACCTAACTTAAA
CGAAGAACAACGCAATGGTTTCATCCAAAGCCTAAAAGATGACCCAAGCCAAAGCGCTAACCTTTTAGCA
GAAGCTAAAAAGCTAAATGATGCTCAAGCACCAAAAGCTGACAACAAATTCAACAAAGAACAACAAAATG
CTTTCTATGAAATTTTACATTTACCTAACTTAACTGAAGAACAACGTAACGGCTTCATCCAAAGCCTTAA
AGACGATCCTTCGGTGAGCAAAGAACAGTCACTCGAGTCATGTAATTAGTTATGTCACGCTTACATTCAC
GCCCTCCCCCCACATCCGCTCTAACCGAAAAGGAAGGAGTTAGACAACCTGAAGTCTAGGTCCCTATTTA
TTTTTTTATAGTTATGTTAGTATTAAGAACGTTATTTATATTTCAAATTTTTCTTTTTTTTCTGTACAGA
CGCGTGTACGCATGTAACATTATACTGAAAACCTTGCTTGAGAAGGTTTTGGGACGCTCGAAGGCTTTAA
TTTGCGGCCGGTACCCAGCTTTTGTTCCCTTTAGTGAGGGTTAATTCCGAGCTTGGCGTAATCATGGTCA
TAGCTGTTTCCTGTGTGAAATTGTTATCCGCTCACAATTCCACACAACATAGGAGCCGGAAGCATAAAGT
GTAAAGCCTGGGGTGCCTAATGAGTGAGGTAACTCACATTAATTGCGTTGCGCTCACTGCCCGCTTTCCA
GTCGGGAAACCTGTCGTGCCAGCTGCATTAATGAATCGGCCAACGCGCGGGGAGAGGCGGTTTGCGTATT
GGGCGCTCTTCCGCTTCCTCGCTCACTGACTCGCTGCGCTCGGTCGTTCGGCTGCGGCGAGCGGTATCAG
CTCACTCAAAGGCGGTAATACGGTTATCCACAGAATCAGGGGATAACGCAGGAAAGAACATGTGAGCAAA
AGGCCAGCAAAAGGCCAGGAACCGTAAAAAGGCCGCGTTGCTGGCGTTTTTCCATAGGCTCGGCCCCCCT
GACGAGCATCACAAAAATCGACGCTCAAGTCAGAGGTGGCGAAACCCGACAGGACTATAAAGATACCAGG
CGTTCCCCCCTGGAAGCTCCCTCGTGCGCTCTCCTGTTCCGACCCTGCCGCTTACCGGATACCTGTCCGC
CTTTCTCCCTTCGGGAAGCGTGGCGCTTTCTCAATGCTCACGCTGTAGGTATCTCAGTTCGGTGTAGGTC
GTTCGCTCCAAGCTGGGCTGTGTGCACGAACCCCCCGTTCAGCCCGACCGCTGCGCCTTATCCGGTAACT
ATCGTCTTGAGTCCAACCCGGTAAGACACGACTTATCGCCACTGGCAGCAGCCACTGGTAACAGGATTAG
CAGAGCGAGGTATGTAGGCGGTGCTACAGAGTTCTTGAAGTGGTGGCCTAACTACGGCTACACTAGAAGG
ACAGTATTTGGTATCTGCGCTCTGCTGAAGCCAGTTACCTTCGGAAAAAGAGTTGGTAGCTCTTGATCCG
GCAAACAAACCACCGCTGGTAGCGGTGGTTTTTTTGTTTGCAAGCAGCAGATTACGCGCAGAAAAAAAGG
ATCTCAAGAAGATCCTTTGATCTTTTCTACGGGGTCTGACGCTCAGTGGAACGAAAACTCACGTTAAGGG
ATTTTGGTCATGAGATTATCAAAAAGGATCTTCACCTAGATCCTTTTAAATTAAAAATGAAGTTTTAAAT
CAATCTAAAGTATATATGAGTAAACTTGGTCTGACAGTTACCAATGCTTAATCAGTGAGGCACCTATCTC
AGCGATCTGTCTATTTCGTTCATCCATAGTTGCCTGACTGCCCGTCGTGTAGATAACTACGATACGGGAG
GGCTTACCATCTGGCCCCAGTGCTGCAATGATACCGCGAGACCCACGCTCACCGGCTCCAGATTTATCAG
CAATAAACCAGCCAGCCGGAAGGGCCGAGCGCAGAAGTGGTCCTGCAACTTTATCCGCCTCCATCCAGTC
TATTAATTGTTGCCGGGAAGCTAGAGTAAGTAGTTCGCCAGTTAATAGTTTGCGCAACGTTGTTGCCATT
GCTACAGGCATCGTGGTGTCACGCTCGTCGTTTGGTATGGCTTCATTCAGCTCCGGTTCCCAACGATCAA
GGCGAGTTACATGATCCCCCATGTTGTGAAAAAAAGCGGTTAGCTCCTTCGGTCCTCCGATCGTTGTCAG
AAGTAAGTTGGCCGCAGTGTTATCACTCATGGTTATGGCAGCACTGCATAATTCTCTTACTGTCATGCCA
TCCGTAAGATGCTTTTCTGTGACTGGTGAGTACTCAACCAAGTCATTCTGAGAATAGTGTATGCGGCGAC
CGAGTTGCTCTTGCCCGGCGTCAATACGGGATAATACCGCGCCACATAGCAGAACTTTAAAAGTGCTCAT
CATTGGAAAACGTTCTTCGGGGCGAAAACTCTCAAGGATCTTACCGCTGTTGAGATCCAGTTCGATGTAA
CCCACTCGTGCACCCAACTGATCTTCAGCATCTTTTACTTTCACCAGCGTTTCTGGGTGAGCAAAAACAG
GAAGGCAAAATGCCGCAAAAAAGGGAATAAGGGCGACACGGAAATGTTGAATACTCATACTCTTCCTTTT
TCAATATTATTGAAGCATTTATCAGGGTTATTGTCTCATGAGCGGATACATATTTGAATGTATTTAGAAA
AATAAACAAATAGGGGTTCCGCGCACATTTCCCCGAAAAGTGCCACCTGACGTCTAAGAAACCATTATTA
TCATGACATTAACCTATAAAAATAGGCGTATCACGAGGCCCTTTCGTC
Features (pLannotate 1.2.2; 31 found; start..end, strand, type, name):
    137..187     +  misc_feature   bom (fragment): basis of mobility region from pBR322
    200..301     +  CDS            NFS1 (fragment): NFS1_YEAST - Also known as SPL1 From Saccharomyces cerevisiae (strain ATCC 204508 / S288c) (Baker's yeast).
    663..1757    -  CDS            LEU2: 3-isopropylmalate dehydrogenase, required for leucine biosynthesis; S. cerevisiae LEU2; yeast auxotrophic marker
   1770..2174    -  promoter       LEU2 promoter: S. cerevisiae LEU2
   2314..2391    -  CDS            YO192_YEAST (fragment): Experimental evidence at protein level: Swiss-Prot protein existence level 1. From Saccharomyces cerevisiae (strain ATCC 204508 / S288c) (Baker's yeast).
   2421..2473    +  misc_feature   bom (fragment): basis of mobility region from pBR322
   2474..2929    -  rep_origin     f1 ori (sequence partly withheld): f1 bacteriophage origin of replication; arrow indicates direction of (+) strand synthesis
   2937..3094    -  CDS            lacZα (fragment): LacZα fragment of β-galactosidase; lacZ fragment
   3097..3115    +  promoter       T7 promoter: promoter for bacteriophage T7 RNA polymerase
   3135..3576    +  promoter       GAL1 promoter: S. cerevisiae GAL1; inducible promoter, regulated by Gal4
   3591..3611    +  misc_feature   MCS (fragment): pBluescript multiple cloning site
   3615..3739    +  protein_bind   attR1: mutant version of attR; recombination site for the Gateway® LR reaction LR Clonase™
   3764..3794    +  promoter       lac UV5 promoter: E. coli lac promoter with an "up" mutation
   3818..3847    +  promoter       cat promoter (fragment): promoter of the E. coli cat gene encoding chloramphenicol acetyltransferase
   3848..4507    +  CDS            CmR: chloramphenicol acetyltransferase; cat; confers resistance to chloramphenicol
   4689..4847    +  CDS            ccdA (fragment): CCDA_ECO57 - Also known as H, letA. Experimental evidence at protein level: Swiss-Prot protein existence level 1. Antitoxin component of a type II toxin-antitoxin (TA) system which inhibits the post-segregational killing (PSK) of plasmid-free cells, also referred to as a plasmid addiction system. Binds to and blocks the activity of CcdB; will also remove bound CcdB protein from the CcdB-GyrA complex by forming a CcdA-CcdB complex, a process termed rejuvenation. Functions as a transcriptional corepressor for the ccdAB operon, repression also requires CcdB (By similarity). From Escherichia coli
   4852..5154    +  CDS            ccdB: CCDB_ECOLI - Also known as G, letB, letD. Experimental evidence at protein level: Swiss-Prot protein existence level 1. Toxic component of a type II toxin-antitoxin (TA) system, functioning in plasmid maintainence. Responsible for the post- segregational killing (PSK) of plasmid-free cells, also referred to as a plasmid addiction system. Half-life of over 2 hours. Cell killing by CcdB is accompanied by filamentation, defects in chromosome and plasmid segregation, defects in cell division, formation of anucleate cells, decreased DNA synthesis and plasmid loss. Interferes with the activity of DN
   5198..5322    -  protein_bind   attR2: mutant version of attR; recombination site for the Gateway® LR reaction LR Clonase™
   5326..5359    +  misc_feature   MCS (fragment): pBluescript multiple cloning site
   5381..5458    +  CDS            CBP: calmodulin-binding peptide derived from skeletal muscle myosin light chain kinase; binds calmodulin with nanomolar affinity in the presence of calcium
   5864..6244    +  CDS            protein A (fragment): immunoglobulin binding domains of Staphylocuccus aureus protein A
   6257..6504    +  terminator     CYC1 terminator: S. cerevisiae CYC1; transcription terminator for CYC1
   6527..6545    -  promoter       T3 promoter: promoter for bacteriophage T3 RNA polymerase
   6590..6606    -  protein_bind   lac operator: The lac repressor binds to the lac operator to inhibit transcription in E. coli. This inhibition can be relieved by adding lactose or isopropyl-β-D-thiogalactopyranoside (IPTG). lac repressor encoded by lacI
   6614..6644    -  promoter       lac promoter: promoter for the E. coli lac operon
   6659..6680    -  protein_bind   CAP binding site: CAP binding activates transcription in the presence of cAMP. E. coli catabolite activator protein
   6693..6785    -  CDS            lacI (fragment): lac repressor; lacI; The lac repressor binds to the lac operator to inhibit transcription in E. coli. This inhibition can be relieved by adding lactose or isopropyl-β-D-thiogalactopyranoside (IPTG).
   6968..7556    -  rep_origin     ori: high-copy-number ColE1/pMB1/pBR322/pUC origin of replication
   7727..8587    -  CDS            AmpR: β-lactamase; bla; confers resistance to ampicillin, carbenicillin, and related antibiotics
   8588..8692    -  promoter       AmpR promoter: bla
   8787..35      +  CDS            rop (fragment) (across the origin): Rop protein, which maintains plasmids at low copy number; rop
