[The description below was written by a language model from this plasmid's Addgene catalogue record and pLannotate feature annotations shown in this document.]
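Description:
pAG305GAL-ccdB-TAP is an empty Gateway destination vector for galactose-inducible expression of C-terminally TAP-tagged proteins in Saccharomyces cerevisiae. It is built on the pRS305 backbone and is an integrating plasmid: the feature table shows no yeast replication origin or centromere, so stable maintenance in yeast depends on insertion into the genome, with transformants selected through the LEU2 auxotrophic marker, which is carried with its own promoter. In E. coli the plasmid replicates from a high-copy ColE1/pUC-type origin and carries an ampicillin resistance gene; an f1 origin and lacZα/lac remnants from the pBluescript-derived backbone are also present, along with flanking T7 and T3 promoters.

The expression unit begins with the GAL1 promoter, which is regulated by Gal4 and induced by galactose, and ends with the CYC1 terminator. Between them lies the Gateway cassette, consisting of attR1 and attR2 sites flanking a chloramphenicol resistance gene and the ccdB toxin gene. In an LR recombination reaction with an entry clone, this cassette is replaced by the gene of interest; because ccdB kills standard E. coli strains, unrecombined vector is counter-selected, and the empty vector itself must be propagated in a ccdB-tolerant strain under combined chloramphenicol and ampicillin selection. Downstream of attR2 sits the tandem affinity purification tag, annotated as a calmodulin-binding peptide followed by immunoglobulin-binding domains of protein A, which is fused to the C terminus of the inserted open reading frame. The vector belongs to a suite of yeast Gateway plasmids designed for high-throughput genetic analysis, and this member suits inducible single-locus expression and two-step purification of proteins and their complexes. The depositor notes that the full sequence is a reference only and may not match the physical plasmid exactly.
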