Addgene plasmid #14257: pAG305GAL-ccdB-TAP
Purpose: (Empty Backbone)
Depositing lab: Susan Lindquist. Depositing organization: Whitehead Institute for Biomedical Research. Publication: A suite of Gateway cloning vectors for high-throughput genetic analysis in Saccharomyces cerevisiae. Alberti S, Gitler AD, Lindquist S. Yeast. 2007 Oct . 24(10):913-9. 10.1002/yea.1502 PubMed 17583893.
Backbone
  Vector backbone: pRS305
  Vector type: Yeast Expression ; Gateway Destination
  Selectable markers: LEU2
Growth in bacteria
  Bacterial resistance: Chloramphenicol and Ampicillin, 25 & 100 μg/mL
  Growth temperature: 37°C
  Growth strain: ccdB Survival
  Growth instructions: DB3.1, ccdB Survival
  Copy number: Unknown
Gene/Insert
  Gene/Insert name: None
  Tag / fusion protein: TAP (C terminal on backbone)
  Cloning method: Gateway Cloning
  Sequencing primers: 5′ GAL1
Terms and licenses: Academic/Nonprofit Terms; Industry Terms: Not Available to Industry
Depositor comments: Type of plasmid: integrating. This plasmid contains the Gateway technology from Invitrogen; Invitrogen requires purchasing of Gateway Clonase for carrying out the Gateway recombinational cloning reaction http://www.invitrogen.com Please note that the full plasmid sequence is provided as a reference only, and may not match the exact sequence of the plasmid.
How to cite: pAG305GAL-ccdB-TAP was a gift from Susan Lindquist (Addgene plasmid # 14257 ; http://n2t.net/addgene:14257 ; RRID:Addgene_14257)
