>Addgene plasmid #14257 | pAG305GAL-ccdB-TAP | addgene partial sequence | sequence record 20728 | 14257 with pRS_marker
GAGGGAACTTTCACCATTATGGGAAATGGTTCAAGAAGGTATTGACTTAAACTCCATCAAATGGTCAGGT
CATTGAGTGTTTTTTATTTGTTGTATTTTTTTTTTTTTAGAGAAAATCCTCCAATATATAAATTAGGAAT
CATAGTTTCATGATTTTCTGTTACACCTAACTTTTTGTGTGGTGCCCTCCTCCTTGTCAATATTAATGTT
AAAGTGCAATTCTTTTTCCTTATCACGTTGAGCCATTAGTATCAATTTGCTTACCTGTATTCCTTTACAT
CCTCCTTTTTCTCCTTCTTGATAAATGTATGTAGATTGCGTATATAGTTTCGTCTACCCTATGAACATAT
TCCATTTTGTAATTTCGTGTCGTTTCTATTATGAATTTCATTTATAAAGTTTATGTACAAATATCATAAA
AAAAGAGAATCTTTTTAAGCAAGGATTTTCTTAACTTCTTCGGCGACAGCATCACCGACTTCGGTGGTAC
TGTTGGAACCACCTAAATCACCAGTTCTGATACCTGCATCCAAAACCTTTTTAACTGCATCTTCAATGGC
CTTACCTTCTTCAGGCAAGTTCAATGACAATTTCAAC
