>Addgene plasmid #14257 | pAG305GAL-ccdB-TAP | addgene partial sequence | sequence record 20729 | 14257 with GW5
CTAATAGCGGCCGCCATAGTGACTGGATATGTTGTGTTTTACAGTATTATGTAGTCTGTTTTTTATGCAA
AATCTAATTTAATATATTGATATTTATATCATTTTACGTTTCTCGTTCAGCTTTTTTGTACAAACTTGTG
ATGGGGGATCCACTAGTTCTAGAATCCGGGGTTTTTTCTCCTTGACGTTAAAGTATAGAGGTATATTAAC
AATTTTTTGTTGATACTTTTATTACATTTGAATAAGAAGTAATACAAACCGAAAATGTTGAAAGTATTAG
TTAAAGTGGTTATGCAGTTTTTGCATTTATATATCTGTTAATAGATCAAAAATCATCGCTTCGCTGATTA
ATTACCCCAGAAATAAGGCTAAAAAACTAATCGCATTATCATCCTATGGTTGTTAATTTGATTCGTTCAT
TTGAAGGTTTGTGGGGCCAGGTTACTGCCAATTTTTCCTCTTCATAACCATAAAAGCTAGTATTGTANAA
TCTTTATTGTTCGGAGCAGTGCGGCGCGAGGCACATCTGCGTTTCAGGAACGCGACCGGTGAAGACGAGG
ACGCACGGAGGAGAGTCTTCCTTCGGAGGGCTGTCACCCGCTCGGCGGCTTCTAATCCGTACTAGAGCTC
CAAT
