>Addgene plasmid #14257 | pAG305GAL-ccdB-TAP | addgene partial sequence | sequence record 20730 | 14257 with GW3
GAGAAGTGGCTGATCTCAGCCACCGCGAAAATGACATCAAAAACGCCATTAACCTGATGTTCTGGGGAAT
ATAAATGTCAGGCTCCCTTATACACAGCCAGTCTGCAGGTCGACCATAGTGACTGGATATGTTGTGTTTT
ACAGTATTATGTAGTCTGTTTTTTATGCAAAATCTAATTTAATATATTGATATTTATATCATTTTACGTT
TCTCGTTCAGCTTTCTTGTACAAAGTGGTGATGGGCTGCAGGAATTCGATATCAAGCTTATCGATAGGTG
GACCAGGTGGTGGAATGAAGCGACGATGGAAAAAGAATTTCATAGCCGTCTCAGCAGCCAACCGCTTTAA
GAAAATCTCATCCTCCGGGGCACTTGATTATGGTACCCCAACTACTGCTTCTGAAAATCTATATTTTCAA
GGTGAACTAAAAACTGCTGCTTTGGCTCAACATGCGATTAAGGGTGAAGCTCAAAAACTTAATGACTCTC
AAGCTCCAAAAGCTGATGCGCAACAAAATAACTTCAACAAAGATCAACAAAGCGCCTTCTATGAAATCTT
GAACATGCCTAACTTAAACGAAGCGCAACGTAACGGCTTCATTCAAAGTCTTAAAGACGACCCAAGCCAA
AGCACTAACGTTTTAGGTGAAGCTAAAAAATTAAACGAATCTCAAGCAC
