>Addgene plasmid #14257 | pAG305GAL-ccdB-TAP | addgene partial sequence | sequence record 128491 | pGEX3 5'-CCGGGAGCTGCATGTGTCAGAGG-3'
AATCCTTGAGAGTTTTCGCCCCGAAGAACGTTTTCCAATGATGAGCACTTTTAAAGTTCTGCTATGTGGC
GCGGTATTATCCCGTATTGACGCCGGGCAAGAGCAACTCGGTCGCCGCATACACTATTCTCAGAATGACT
TGGTTGAGTACTCACCAGTCACAGAAAAGCATCTTACGGATGGCATGACAGTAAGAGAATTATGCAGTGC
TGCCATAACCATGAGTGATAACACTGCGGCCAACTTACTTCTGACAACGATCGGAGGACCGAAGGAGCTA
ACCGCTTTTTTGCACAACATGGGGGATCATGTAACTCGCCTTGATCGTTGGGAACCGGAGCTGAATGAAG
CCATACCAAACGACGAGCGTGACACCACGATGCCTGTAGCAATGGCAACAACGTTGCGCAAACTATTAAC
TGGCGAACTACTTACTCTAGCTTCCCGGCAACAATTAATAGACTGGATGGAGGCGGATAAAGTTGCAGGA
CCACTTCTGCGCTCGGCCCTTCCGGCTGGCTGGTTTAT
